Addgene plasmid #152453: pGBW-m4134119
Purpose: Mammalian expression plasmid for SARS-CoV-2 3C-like proteinase
Depositing lab: Ginkgo Bioworks & Benjie Chen. Depositing organization: Ginkgo Bioworks.
Backbone
  Vector backbone: pTwist_CMV_6
  Backbone size w/o insert (bp): 4180
  Vector type: Mammalian Expression
Growth in bacteria
  Bacterial resistance: Ampicillin, 100 μg/mL
  Growth temperature: 37°C
  Growth strain: DH5alpha
  Copy number: High Copy
Gene/Insert
  Gene/Insert name: SARS-CoV-2 3C-like proteinase (alt name: nsp5)
  Species: Severe acute respiratory syndrome coronavirus 2
  Insert size (bp): 911
  Mutation: wt
  Entrez Gene: ORF1ab (a.k.a. GU280_gp01)
  Promoter: CMV
  Tag / fusion protein: Cleavable TEV;TapTag (C terminal on backbone)
  Cloning method: Unknown
Resource information
  A portion of this plasmid was derived from a plasmid made by: GinkgoBioworks
Depositor comments: NCBI reference sequence: YP_009725301.1
How to cite: pGBW-m4134119 was a gift from Ginkgo Bioworks & Benjie Chen (Addgene plasmid # 152453 ; http://n2t.net/addgene:152453 ; RRID:Addgene_152453)
