[The description below was written by a language model from this plasmid's Addgene catalogue record and pLannotate feature annotations shown in this document.]
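Description:
pGBW-m4134119 is a mammalian expression plasmid built on the pTwist_CMV_6 backbone for producing the SARS-CoV-2 3C-like proteinase (nsp5, the main protease processed out of the ORF1ab polyprotein) in wild-type form. It is propagated in E. coli as a high-copy plasmid through a ColE1/pUC-type origin and is selected with ampicillin via the AmpR β-lactamase gene. No mammalian selection marker appears in the record, so the plasmid seems suited to transient transfection rather than stable line selection.

Expression is driven by the human cytomegalovirus immediate-early enhancer and promoter; the automated annotation detects the enhancer plus a truncated CMV promoter segment just upstream of the coding region, which spans the plasmid's numbering origin. The roughly 0.9 kb insert is annotated as a fragment of the SARS-CoV-2 replicase polyprotein. The functional text attached to that hit refers to nsp10, but this is generic polyprotein annotation, and the catalogue entry identifies the insert as nsp5. Downstream and in frame, the backbone supplies a C-terminal tandem affinity purification (TAP) tag described as TEV-cleavable. The feature table is consistent with this, showing a short MYLK2-derived fragment, which probably corresponds to a calmodulin-binding peptide, followed by immunoglobulin-binding domains of Staphylococcus aureus protein A. An SV40 polyadenylation signal lies downstream of the cassette, though it is annotated on the opposite strand. The cassette is also flanked by bacterial T7 and rrnG terminators, β-globin insulator elements and an upstream synthetic poly(A) signal, which help isolate it from read-through transcription. The design suits expression of tagged protease in mammalian cells for two-step affinity purification or interaction studies.
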