Features (pLannotate 1.2.2; 18 found; start..end, strand, type, name):
      8..922     +  CDS            R1A_SARS2 (fragment): Experimental evidence at protein level: Swiss-Prot protein existence level 1. [Non-structural protein 10]: Plays a pivotal role in viral transcription by stimulating both nsp14 3'-5' exoribonuclease and nsp16 2'-O-methyltransferase activities. Therefore plays an essential role in viral mRNAs cap methylation. From Severe acute respiratory syndrome coronavirus 2 (2019-nCoV) (SARS-CoV-2).
    974..1051    +  CDS            MYLK2 (fragment): MYLK2_HUMAN - Experimental evidence at protein level: Swiss-Prot protein existence level 1. Implicated in the level of global muscle contraction and cardiac function. Phosphorylates a specific serine in the N-terminus of a myosin light chain. From Homo sapiens (Human).
   1133..1483    +  CDS            spa (fragment): SPA_STAAU - Experimental evidence at protein level: Swiss-Prot protein existence level 1. Plays a role in the inhibition of the host innate and adaptive immune responses. Possesses five immunoglobulin-binding domains that capture both the fragment crystallizable region (Fc region) and the Fab region (part of Ig that identifies antigen) of immunoglobulins (By similarity). In turn, Staphylococcus aureus is protected from phagocytic killing via inhibition of Ig Fc region. In addition, the host elicited B-cell response is prevented due to a decrease of antibody-secreting cell proliferation that en
   1548..1669    -  polyA_signal   SV40 poly(A) signal: SV40 polyadenylation signal
   1692..1761    -  CDS            large T antigen (fragment): large T antigen from SV40 (simian virus 40)
   1784..1830    +  terminator     T7 terminator: transcription terminator for bacteriophage T7 RNA polymerase
   1860..1996    +  terminator     rrnG terminator: transcription terminator from the E. coli ribosomal RNA rrnG operon (Albrechtsen et al., 1991)
   2041..2112    +  misc_feature   3' β-globin insulator: insulator downstream of the human β-globin locus (Farrell et al., 2002)
   2338..2926    -  rep_origin     ori: high-copy-number ColE1/pMB1/pBR322/pUC origin of replication
   3098..3162    -  CDS            bla(M) (fragment): β-lactamase lacking the signal sequence; bla(M); allows cytosolic expression of β-lactamase
   3672..4532    +  CDS            AmpR: β-lactamase; bla; confers resistance to ampicillin, carbenicillin, and related antibiotics
   4545..4681    +  terminator     rrnG terminator: transcription terminator from the E. coli ribosomal RNA rrnG operon (Albrechtsen et al., 1991)
   4833..4904    +  misc_feature   5' β-globin insulator: insulator upstream of the human β-globin locus (Farrell et al., 2002)
   4909..4955    -  terminator     T7 terminator: transcription terminator for bacteriophage T7 RNA polymerase
   4973..5021    -  polyA_signal   poly(A) signal: synthetic polyadenylation signal
   5102..5405    +  enhancer       CMV enhancer: human cytomegalovirus immediate early enhancer
   5478..5495    -  promoter       CMV promoter (fragment): human cytomegalovirus (CMV) immediate early promoter
   5558..5609    +  promoter       CMVd2 promoter: truncated human cytomegalovirus (CMV) immediate early promoter that yields moderately reduced expression relative to the full-length promoter
>Addgene plasmid #152453 | pGBW-m4134119 | depositor full sequence | sequence record 295465 | Full Sequence
CACCATGGGTTTTAGAAAAATGGCATTCCCATCTGGTAAAGTTGAGGGTTGTATGGTACAAGTAACTTGT
GGTACAACTACACTTAACGGTCTTTGGCTTGATGACGTAGTTTACTGTCCAAGACATGTGATCTGCACCT
CTGAAGACATGCTTAACCCTAATTATGAAGATTTACTCATTCGTAAGTCTAATCATAATTTCTTGGTACA
GGCTGGTAATGTTCAACTCAGGGTTATTGGACATTCTATGCAAAATTGTGTACTTAAGCTTAAGGTTGAT
ACAGCCAATCCTAAGACACCTAAGTATAAGTTTGTTCGCATTCAACCAGGACAGACTTTTTCAGTGTTAG
CTTGTTACAATGGTTCACCATCTGGTGTTTACCAATGTGCTATGAGGCCCAATTTCACTATTAAGGGTTC
ATTCCTTAATGGTTCATGTGGTAGTGTTGGTTTTAACATAGATTATGACTGTGTCTCTTTTTGTTACATG
CACCATATGGAATTACCAACTGGAGTTCATGCTGGCACAGACTTAGAAGGTAACTTTTATGGACCTTTTG
TTGACAGGCAAACAGCACAAGCAGCTGGTACGGACACAACTATTACAGTTAATGTTTTAGCTTGGTTGTA
CGCTGCTGTTATAAATGGAGACAGGTGGTTTCTCAATCGATTTACCACAACTCTTAATGACTTTAACCTT
GTGGCTATGAAGTACAATTATGAACCTCTAACACAAGACCATGTTGACATACTAGGACCTCTTTCTGCTC
AAACTGGAATTGCCGTTTTAGATATGTGTGCTTCATTAAAAGAATTACTGCAAAATGGTATGAATGGACG
TACCATATTGGGTAGTGCTTTATTAGAAGATGAATTTACACCTTTTGATGTTGTTAGACAATGCTCAGGT
GTTACTTTCGAAAACCTTTACTTTCAGTCGGGACGGCGAATCCCGGGGCTGATAAATCCCTGGAAAAGGA
GATGGAAGAAGAACTTTATTGCAGTGTCTGCGGCTAACCGGTTCAAAAAGATCAGTTCAAGCGGCGCCCT
AGATTACGACATTCCTACGACCGCCTCCGAGAATCTCTATTTCCAGGGTGAATTTGGCTTGGCACAACAT
GACGAGGCCGTCGATAACAAGTTTAATAAAGAACAGCAGAACGCTTTCTATGAGATCCTTCACTTACCAA
ATCTGAACGAAGAGCAACGCAACGCTTTCATTCAGAGCCTGAAAGACGATCCCTCGCAGTCTGCAAATCT
CCTGGCCGAAGCCAAGAAGCTGAATGACGCACAGGCTCCAAAAGTTGATAACAAGTTTAACAAGGAGCAG
CAGAATGCTTTCTACGAGATATTGCACCTTCCTAATCTGAATGAGGAACAAAGAAATGCATTTATCCAGT
CCCTAAAAGACGATCCATCACAGAGTGCCAACCTGCTTGCGGAAGCCAAAAAGCTCAATGATGCCCAGGC
CCCGAAAGTAGACGCGAACCATCAATAAGCTAGCTTGACTGACTGAGATACAGCGTACCTTCAGCTCACA
GACATGATAAGATACATTGATGAGTTTGGACAAACCACAACTAGAATGCAGTGAAAAAAATGCTTTATTT
GTGAAATTTGTGATGCTATTGCTTTATTTGTAACCATTATAAGCTGCAATAAACAAGTTAACAACAACAA
TTGCATTCATTTTATGTTTCAGGTTCAGGGGGAGGTGTGGGAGGTTTTTTAAAGCAAGTAAAACCTCTAC
AAATGTGGTATTGGCCCATCTCTATCGGTATCGTAGCATAACCCCTTGGGGCCTCTAAACGGGTCTTGAG
GGGTTTTTTGTGCCCCTCGGGCCGGATTGCTATCTACCGGCATTGGCGCAGAAAAAAATGCCTGATGCGA
CGCTGCGCGTCTTATACTCCCACATATGCCAGATTCAGCAACGGATACGGCTTCCCCAACTTGCCCACTT
CCATACGTGTCCTCCTTACCAGAAATTTATCCTTAAGGTCGTCAGCTATCCTGCAGGCGATCTCTCGATT
TCGATCAAGACATTCCTTTAATGGTCTTTTCTGGACACCACTAGGGGTCAGAAGTAGTTCATCAAACTTT
CTTCCCTCCCTAATCTCATTGGTTACCTTGGGCTATCGAAACTTAATTAACCAGTCAAGTCAGCTACTTG
GCGAGATCGACTTGTCTGGGTTTCGACTACGCTCAGAATTGCGTCAGTCAAGTTCGATCTGGTCCTTGCT
ATTGCACCCGTTCTCCGATTACGAGTTTCATTTAAATCATGTGAGCAAAAGGCCAGCAAAAGGCCAGGAA
CCGTAAAAAGGCCGCGTTGCTGGCGTTTTTCCATAGGCTCCGCCCCCCTGACGAGCATCACAAAAATCGA
CGCTCAAGTCAGAGGTGGCGAAACCCGACAGGACTATAAAGATACCAGGCGTTTCCCCCTGGAAGCTCCC
TCGTGCGCTCTCCTGTTCCGACCCTGCCGCTTACCGGATACCTGTCCGCCTTTCTCCCTTCGGGAAGCGT
GGCGCTTTCTCATAGCTCACGCTGTAGGTATCTCAGTTCGGTGTAGGTCGTTCGCTCCAAGCTGGGCTGT
GTGCACGAACCCCCCGTTCAGCCCGACCGCTGCGCCTTATCCGGTAACTATCGTCTTGAGTCCAACCCGG
TAAGACACGACTTATCGCCACTGGCAGCAGCCACTGGTAACAGGATTAGCAGAGCGAGGTATGTAGGCGG
TGCTACAGAGTTCTTGAAGTGGTGGCCTAACTACGGCTACACTAGAAGAACAGTATTTGGTATCTGCGCT
CTGCTGAAGCCAGTTACCTTCGGAAAAAGAGTTGGTAGCTCTTGATCCGGCAAACAAACCACCGCTGGTA
GCGGTGGTTTTTTTGTTTGCAAGCAGCAGATTACGCGCAGAAAAAAAGGATCTCAAGAAGATCCTTTGAT
CTTTTCTACGGGGTCTGACGCTCAGTGGAACGAAAACTCACGTTAAGGGATTTTGGTCATGAGATTATCA
AAAAGGATCTTCACCTAGATCCTTTTAAATTAAAAATGAAGTTTTAAATCAATCTAAAGTATATATGAGT
AAACTTGGTCTGACAGTTACCAATGCTTAATCAGTGAGGCACCTATCTCAGCGATCTGTCTATTTCGTTC
ATCCATAGTTGCATTTAAATTTCCGAACTCTCCAAGGCCCTCGTCGGAAAATCTTCAAACCTTTCGTCCG
ATCCATCTTGCAGGCTACCTCTCGAACGAACTATCGCAAGTCTCTTGGCCGGCCTTGCGCCTTGGCTATT
GCTTGGCAGCGCCTATCGCCAGGTATTACTCCAATCCCGAATATCCGAGATCGGGATCACCCGAGAGAAG
TTCAACCTACATCCTCAATCCCGATCTATCCGAGATCCGAGGAATATCGAAATCGGGGCGCGCCTGGTGT
ACCGAGAACGATCCTCTCAGTGCGAGTCTCGACGATCCATATCGTTGCTTGGCAGTCAGCCAGTCGGAAT
CCAGCTTGGGACCCAGGAAGTCCAATCGTCAGATATTGTACTCAAGCCTGGTCACGGCAGCGTACCGATC
TGTTTAAACCTAGATATTGATAGTCTGATCGGTCAACGTATAATCGAGTCCTAGCTTTTGCAAACATCTA
TCAAGAGACAGGATCAGCAGGAGGCTTTCGCATGAGTATTCAACATTTCCGTGTCGCCCTTATTCCCTTT
TTTGCGGCATTTTGCCTTCCTGTTTTTGCTCACCCAGAAACGCTGGTGAAAGTAAAAGATGCTGAAGATC
AGTTGGGTGCGCGAGTGGGTTACATCGAACTGGATCTCAACAGCGGTAAGATCCTTGAGAGTTTTCGCCC
CGAAGAACGCTTTCCAATGATGAGCACTTTTAAAGTTCTGCTATGTGGCGCGGTATTATCCCGTATTGAC
GCCGGGCAAGAGCAACTCGGTCGCCGCATACACTATTCTCAGAATGACTTGGTTGAGTATTCACCAGTCA
CAGAAAAGCATCTTACGGATGGCATGACAGTAAGAGAATTATGCAGTGCTGCCATAACCATGAGTGATAA
CACTGCGGCCAACTTACTTCTGACAACGATTGGAGGACCGAAGGAGCTAACCGCTTTTTTGCACAACATG
GGGGATCATGTAACTCGCCTTGATCGTTGGGAACCGGAGCTGAATGAAGCCATACCAAACGACGAGCGTG
ACACCACGATGCCTGTAGCAATGGCAACAACCTTGCGTAAACTATTAACTGGCGAACTACTTACTCTAGC
TTCCCGGCAACAGTTGATAGACTGGATGGAGGCGGATAAAGTTGCAGGACCACTTCTGCGCTCGGCCCTT
CCGGCTGGCTGGTTTATTGCTGATAAATCTGGAGCCGGTGAGCGTGGGTCTCGCGGTATCATTGCAGCAC
TGGGGCCAGATGGTAAGCCCTCCCGTATCGTAGTTATCTACACGACGGGGAGTCAGGCAACTATGGATGA
ACGAAATAGACAGATCGCTGAGATAGGTGCCTCACTGATTAAGCATTGGTAACCGATTCTAGGTGCATTG
GCGCAGAAAAAAATGCCTGATGCGACGCTGCGCGTCTTATACTCCCACATATGCCAGATTCAGCAACGGA
TACGGCTTCCCCAACTTGCCCACTTCCATACGTGTCCTCCTTACCAGAAATTTATCCTTAAGATCCCGAA
TCGTTTAAACTCGACTCTGGCTCTATCGAATCTCCGTCGTTTCGAGCTTACGCGAACAGCCGTGGCGCTC
ATTTGCTCGTCGGGCATCGAATCTCGTCAGCTATCGTCAGCTTACCTTTTTGGCAGCGATCGCGGCTCCC
GACATCTTGGACCATTAGCTCCACAGGTATCTTCTTCCCTCTAGTGGTCATAACAGCAGCTTCAGCTACC
TCTCAATTCAAAAAACCCCTCAAGACCCGTTTAGAGGCCCCAAGGGGTTATGCTATCAATCGTTGCGTTA
CACACACAAAAAACCAACACACATCCATCTTCGATGGATAGCGATTTTATTATCTAACTGCTGATCGAGT
GTAGCCAGATCTAGTAATCAATTACGGGGTCATTAGTTCATAGCCCATATATGGAGTTCCGCGTTACATA
ACTTACGGTAAATGGCCCGCCTGGCTGACCGCCCAACGACCCCCGCCCATTGACGTCAATAATGACGTAT
GTTCCCATAGTAACGCCAATAGGGACTTTCCATTGACGTCAATGGGTGGAGTATTTACGGTAAACTGCCC
ACTTGGCAGTACATCAAGTGTATCATATGCCAAGTACGCCCCCTATTGACGTCAATGACGGTAAATGGCC
CGCCTGGCATTATGCCCAGTACATGACCTTATGGGACTTTCCTACTTGGCAGTACATCTACGTATTAGTC
ATCGCTATTACCATGCTGATGCGGTTTTGGCAGTACATCAATGGGCGTGGATAGCGGTTTGACTCACGGG
GATTTCCAAGTCTCCACCCCATTGACGTCAATGGGAGTTTGTTTTGGCACCAAAATCAACGGGACTTTCC
AAAATGTCGTAACAACTCCGCCCCATTGACGCAAATGGGCGGTAGGCGTGTACGGTGGGAGGTCTATATA
AGCAGAGCTGGTTTAGTGAACCGTCAGATCAGATCTTTGTCGATCCTACCATCCACTCGACACACCCGCC
AGCGGCCGC
